>Addgene plasmid #86135 | LentiCRISPR-sgC17orf89-2 | addgene full sequence | sequence record 172751 | Addgene NGS Result
TTAATGTAGTCTTATGCAATACTCTTGTAGTCTTGCAACATGGTAACGATGAGTTAGCAACATGCCTTAC
AAGGAGAGAAAAAGCACCGTGCATGCCGATTGGTGGAAGTAAGGTGGTACGATCGTGCCTTATTAGGAAG
GCAACAGACGGGTCTGACATGGATTGGACGAACCACTGAATTGCCGCATTGCAGAGATATTGTATTTAAG
TGCCTAGCTCGATACATAAACGGGTCTCTCTGGTTAGACCAGATCTGAGCCTGGGAGCTCTCTGGCTAAC
TAGGGAACCCACTGCTTAAGCCTCAATAAAGCTTGCCTTGAGTGCTTCAAGTAGTGTGTGCCCGTCTGTT
GTGTGACTCTGGTAACTAGAGATCCCTCAGACCCTTTTAGTCAGTGTGGAAAATCTCTAGCAGTGGCGCC
CGAACAGGGACTTGAAAGCGAAAGGGAAACCAGAGGAGCTCTCTCGACGCAGGACTCGGCTTGCTGAAGC
GCGCACGGCAAGAGGCGAGGGGCGGCGACTGGTGAGTACGCCAAAAATTTTGACTAGCGGAGGCTAGAAG
GAGAGAGATGGGTGCGAGAGCGTCAGTATTAAGCGGGGGAGAATTAGATCGCGATGGGAAAAAATTCGGT
TAAGGCCAGGGGGAAAGAAAAAATATAAATTAAAACATATAGTATGGGCAAGCAGGGAGCTAGAACGATT
CGCAGTTAATCCTGGCCTGTTAGAAACATCAGAAGGCTGTAGACAAATACTGGGACAGCTACAACCATCC
CTTCAGACAGGATCAGAAGAACTTAGATCATTATATAATACAGTAGCAACCCTCTATTGTGTGCATCAAA
GGATAGAGATAAAAGACACCAAGGAAGCTTTAGACAAGATAGAGGAAGAGCAAAACAAAAGTAAGACCAC
CGCACAGCAAGCGGCCGCTGATCTTCAGACCTGGAGGAGGAGATATGAGGGACAATTGGAGAAGTGAATT
ATATAAATATAAAGTAGTAAAAATTGAACCATTAGGAGTAGCACCCACCAAGGCAAAGAGAAGAGTGGTG
CAGAGAGAAAAAAGAGCAGTGGGAATAGGAGCTTTGTTCCTTGGGTTCTTGGGAGCAGCAGGAAGCACTA
TGGGCGCAGCGTCAATGACGCTGACGGTACAGGCCAGACAATTATTGTCTGGTATAGTGCAGCAGCAGAA
CAATTTGCTGAGGGCTATTGAGGCGCAACAGCATCTGTTGCAACTCACAGTCTGGGGCATCAAGCAGCTC
CAGGCAAGAATCCTGGCTGTGGAAAGATACCTAAAGGATCAACAGCTCCTGGGGATTTGGGGTTGCTCTG
GAAAACTCATTTGCACCACTGCTGTGCCTTGGAATGCTAGTTGGAGTAATAAATCTCTGGAACAGATTTG
GAATCACACGACCTGGATGGAGTGGGACAGAGAAATTAACAATTACACAAGCTTAATACACTCCTTAATT
GAAGAATCGCAAAACCAGCAAGAAAAGAATGAACAAGAATTATTGGAATTAGATAAATGGGCAAGTTTGT
GGAATTGGTTTAACATAACAAATTGGCTGTGGTATATAAAATTATTCATAATGATAGTAGGAGGCTTGGT
AGGTTTAAGAATAGTTTTTGCTGTACTTTCTATAGTGAATAGAGTTAGGCAGGGATATTCACCATTATCG
TTTCAGACCCACCTCCCAACCCCGAGGGGACCCAGAGAGGGCCTATTTCCCATGATTCCTTCATATTTGC
ATATACGATACAAGGCTGTTAGAGAGATAATTAGAATTAATTTGACTGTAAACACAAAGATATTAGTACA
AAATACGTGACGTAGAAAGTAATAATTTCTTGGGTAGTTTGCAGTTTTAAAATTATGTTTTAAAATGGAC
TATCATATGCTTACCGTAACTTGAAAGTATTTCGATTTCTTGGCTTTATATATCTTGTGGAAAGGACGAA
ACACCGTGTCGGCTAACGGAGCGGTGGTTTTAGAGCTAGAAATAGCAAGTTAAAATAAGGCTAGTCCGTT
ATCAACTTGAAAAAGTGGCACCGAGTCGGTGCTTTTTTGAATTCTAGATCTTGAGACAAATGGCAGTATT
CATCCACAATTTTAAAAGAAAAGGGGGGATTGGGGGGTACAGTGCAGGGGAAAGAATAGTAGACATAATA
GCAACAGACATACAAACTAAAGAATTACAAAAACAAATTACAAAAATTCAAAATTTTCGGGTTTATTACA
GGGACAGCAGAGATCCACTTTGGCGCCGGCTCGAGTGGCTCCGGTGCCCGTCAGTGGGCAGAGCGCACAT
CGCCCACAGTCCCCGAGAAGTTGGGGGGAGGGGTCGGCAATTGAACCGGTGCCTAGAGAAGGTGGCGCGG
GGTAAACTGGGAAAGTGATGTCGTGTACTGGCTCCGCCTTTTTCCCGAGGGTGGGGGAGAACCGTATATA
AGTGCAGTAGTCGCCGTGAACGTTCTTTTTCGCAACGGGTTTGCCGCCAGAACACAGGTGTCGTGACGCG
GGATCCGCCACCATGGATTACAAAGACGATGACGATAAGATGGCCCCAAAGAAGAAGCGGAAGGTCGGTA
TCCACGGAGTCCCAGCAGCCGACAAGAAGTACAGCATCGGCCTGGACATCGGCACCAACTCTGTGGGCTG
GGCCGTGATCACCGACGAGTACAAGGTGCCCAGCAAGAAATTCAAGGTGCTGGGCAACACCGACCGGCAC
AGCATCAAGAAGAACCTGATCGGAGCCCTGCTGTTCGACAGCGGCGAAACAGCCGAGGCCACCCGGCTGA
AGAGAACCGCCAGAAGAAGATACACCAGACGGAAGAACCGGATCTGCTATCTGCAAGAGATCTTCAGCAA
CGAGATGGCCAAGGTGGACGACAGCTTCTTCCACAGACTGGAAGAGTCCTTCCTGGTGGAAGAGGATAAG
AAGCACGAGCGGCACCCCATCTTCGGCAACATCGTGGACGAGGTGGCCTACCACGAGAAGTACCCCACCA
TCTACCACCTGAGAAAGAAACTGGTGGACAGCACCGACAAGGCCGACCTGCGGCTGATCTATCTGGCCCT
GGCCCACATGATCAAGTTCCGGGGCCACTTCCTGATCGAGGGCGACCTGAACCCCGACAACAGCGACGTG
GACAAGCTGTTCATCCAGCTGGTGCAGACCTACAACCAGCTGTTCGAGGAAAACCCCATCAACGCCAGCG
GCGTGGACGCCAAGGCCATCCTGTCTGCCAGACTGAGCAAGAGCAGACGGCTGGAAAATCTGATCGCCCA
GCTGCCCGGCGAGAAGAAGAATGGCCTGTTCGGAAACCTGATTGCCCTGAGCCTGGGCCTGACCCCCAAC
TTCAAGAGCAACTTCGACCTGGCCGAGGATGCCAAACTGCAGCTGAGCAAGGACACCTACGACGACGACC
TGGACAACCTGCTGGCCCAGATCGGCGACCAGTACGCCGACCTGTTTCTGGCCGCCAAGAACCTGTCCGA
CGCCATCCTGCTGAGCGACATCCTGAGAGTGAACACCGAGATCACCAAGGCCCCCCTGAGCGCCTCTATG
ATCAAGAGATACGACGAGCACCACCAGGACCTGACCCTGCTGAAAGCTCTCGTGCGGCAGCAGCTGCCTG
AGAAGTACAAAGAGATTTTCTTCGACCAGAGCAAGAACGGCTACGCCGGCTACATTGACGGCGGAGCCAG
CCAGGAAGAGTTCTACAAGTTCATCAAGCCCATCCTGGAAAAGATGGACGGCACCGAGGAACTGCTCGTG
AAGCTGAACAGAGAGGACCTGCTGCGGAAGCAGCGGACCTTCGACAACGGCAGCATCCCCCACCAGATCC
ACCTGGGAGAGCTGCACGCCATTCTGCGGCGGCAGGAAGATTTTTACCCATTCCTGAAGGACAACCGGGA
AAAGATCGAGAAGATCCTGACCTTCCGCATCCCCTACTACGTGGGCCCTCTGGCCAGGGGAAACAGCAGA
TTCGCCTGGATGACCAGAAAGAGCGAGGAAACCATCACCCCCTGGAACTTCGAGGAAGTGGTGGACAAGG
GCGCTTCCGCCCAGAGCTTCATCGAGCGGATGACCAACTTCGATAAGAACCTGCCCAACGAGAAGGTGCT
GCCCAAGCACAGCCTGCTGTACGAGTACTTCACCGTGTATAACGAGCTGACCAAAGTGAAATACGTGACC
GAGGGAATGAGAAAGCCCGCCTTCCTGAGCGGCGAGCAGAAAAAGGCCATCGTGGACCTGCTGTTCAAGA
CCAACCGGAAAGTGACCGTGAAGCAGCTGAAAGAGGACTACTTCAAGAAAATCGAGTGCTTCGACTCCGT
GGAAATCTCCGGCGTGGAAGATCGGTTCAACGCCTCCCTGGGCACATACCACGATCTGCTGAAAATTATC
AAGGACAAGGACTTCCTGGACAATGAGGAAAACGAGGACATTCTGGAAGATATCGTGCTGACCCTGACAC
TGTTTGAGGACAGAGAGATGATCGAGGAACGGCTGAAAACCTATGCCCACCTGTTCGACGACAAAGTGAT
GAAGCAGCTGAAGCGGCGGAGATACACCGGCTGGGGCAGGCTGAGCCGGAAGCTGATCAACGGCATCCGG
GACAAGCAGTCCGGCAAGACAATCCTGGATTTCCTGAAGTCCGACGGCTTCGCCAACAGAAACTTCATGC
AGCTGATCCACGACGACAGCCTGACCTTTAAAGAGGACATCCAGAAAGCCCAGGTGTCCGGCCAGGGCGA
TAGCCTGCACGAGCACATTGCCAATCTGGCCGGCAGCCCCGCCATTAAGAAGGGCATCCTGCAGACAGTG
AAGGTGGTGGACGAGCTCGTGAAAGTGATGGGCCGGCACAAGCCCGAGAACATCGTGATCGAAATGGCCA
GAGAGAACCAGACCACCCAGAAGGGACAGAAGAACAGCCGCGAGAGAATGAAGCGGATCGAAGAGGGCAT
CAAAGAGCTGGGCAGCCAGATCCTGAAAGAACACCCCGTGGAAAACACCCAGCTGCAGAACGAGAAGCTG
TACCTGTACTACCTGCAGAATGGGCGGGATATGTACGTGGACCAGGAACTGGACATCAACCGGCTGTCCG
ACTACGATGTGGACCATATCGTGCCTCAGAGCTTTCTGAAGGACGACTCCATCGACAACAAGGTGCTGAC
CAGAAGCGACAAGAACCGGGGCAAGAGCGACAACGTGCCCTCCGAAGAGGTCGTGAAGAAGATGAAGAAC
TACTGGCGGCAGCTGCTGAACGCCAAGCTGATTACCCAGAGAAAGTTCGACAATCTGACCAAGGCCGAGA
GAGGCGGCCTGAGCGAACTGGATAAGGCCGGCTTCATCAAGAGACAGCTGGTGGAAACCCGGCAGATCAC
AAAGCACGTGGCACAGATCCTGGACTCCCGGATGAACACTAAGTACGACGAGAATGACAAGCTGATCCGG
GAAGTGAAAGTGATCACCCTGAAGTCCAAGCTGGTGTCCGATTTCCGGAAGGATTTCCAGTTTTACAAAG
TGCGCGAGATCAACAACTACCACCACGCCCACGACGCCTACCTGAACGCCGTCGTGGGAACCGCCCTGAT
CAAAAAGTACCCTAAGCTGGAAAGCGAGTTCGTGTACGGCGACTACAAGGTGTACGACGTGCGGAAGATG
ATCGCCAAGAGCGAGCAGGAAATCGGCAAGGCTACCGCCAAGTACTTCTTCTACAGCAACATCATGAACT
TTTTCAAGACCGAGATTACCCTGGCCAACGGCGAGATCCGGAAGCGGCCTCTGATCGAGACAAACGGCGA
AACCGGGGAGATCGTGTGGGATAAGGGCCGGGATTTTGCCACCGTGCGGAAAGTGCTGAGCATGCCCCAA
GTGAATATCGTGAAAAAGACCGAGGTGCAGACAGGCGGCTTCAGCAAAGAGTCTATCCTGCCCAAGAGGA
ACAGCGATAAGCTGATCGCCAGAAAGAAGGACTGGGACCCTAAGAAGTACGGCGGCTTCGACAGCCCCAC
CGTGGCCTATTCTGTGCTGGTGGTGGCCAAAGTGGAAAAGGGCAAGTCCAAGAAACTGAAGAGTGTGAAA
GAGCTGCTGGGGATCACCATCATGGAAAGAAGCAGCTTCGAGAAGAATCCCATCGACTTTCTGGAAGCCA
AGGGCTACAAAGAAGTGAAAAAGGACCTGATCATCAAGCTGCCTAAGTACTCCCTGTTCGAGCTGGAAAA
CGGCCGGAAGAGAATGCTGGCCTCTGCCGGCGAACTGCAGAAGGGAAACGAACTGGCCCTGCCCTCCAAA
TATGTGAACTTCCTGTACCTGGCCAGCCACTATGAGAAGCTGAAGGGCTCCCCCGAGGATAATGAGCAGA
AACAGCTGTTTGTGGAACAGCACAAGCACTACCTGGACGAGATCATCGAGCAGATCAGCGAGTTCTCCAA
GAGAGTGATCCTGGCCGACGCTAATCTGGACAAAGTGCTGTCCGCCTACAACAAGCACCGGGATAAGCCC
ATCAGAGAGCAGGCCGAGAATATCATCCACCTGTTTACCCTGACCAATCTGGGAGCCCCTGCCGCCTTCA
AGTACTTTGACACCACCATCGACCGGAAGAGGTACACCAGCACCAAAGAGGTGCTGGACGCCACCCTGAT
CCACCAGAGCATCACCGGCCTGTACGAGACACGGATCGACCTGTCTCAGCTGGGAGGCGACAAGCGTCCT
GCTGCTACTAAGAAAGCTGGTCAAGCTAAGAAAAAGAAAGCTAGCGGCAGCGGCGCCACCAACTTCAGCC
TGCTGAAGCAGGCCGGCGACGTGGAGGAGAACCCCGGCCCCATGACCGAGTACAAGCCCACGGTGCGCCT
CGCCACCCGCGACGACGTCCCCAGGGCCGTACGCACCCTCGCCGCCGCGTTCGCCGACTACCCCGCCACG
CGCCACACCGTCGATCCGGACCGCCACATCGAGCGGGTCACCGAGCTGCAAGAACTCTTCCTCACGCGCG
TCGGGCTCGACATCGGCAAGGTGTGGGTCGCGGACGACGGCGCCGCGGTGGCGGTCTGGACCACGCCGGA
GAGCGTCGAAGCGGGGGCGGTGTTCGCCGAGATCGGCCCGCGCATGGCCGAGTTGAGCGGTTCCCGGCTG
GCCGCGCAGCAACAGATGGAAGGCCTCCTGGCGCCGCACCGGCCCAAGGAGCCCGCGTGGTTCCTGGCCA
CCGTCGGAGTCTCGCCCGACCACCAGGGCAAGGGTCTGGGCAGCGCCGTCGTGCTCCCCGGAGTGGAGGC
GGCCGAGCGCGCCGGGGTGCCCGCCTTCCTGGAGACCTCCGCGCCCCGCAACCTCCCCTTCTACGAGCGG
CTCGGCTTCACCGTCACCGCCGACGTCGAGGTGCCCGAAGGACCGCGCACCTGGTGCATGACCCGCAAGC
CCGGTGCCTGAACGCGTTAAGTCGACAATCAACCTCTGGATTACAAAATTTGTGAAAGATTGACTGGTAT
TCTTAACTATGTTGCTCCTTTTACGCTATGTGGATACGCTGCTTTAATGCCTTTGTATCATGCTATTGCT
TCCCGTATGGCTTTCATTTTCTCCTCCTTGTATAAATCCTGGTTGCTGTCTCTTTATGAGGAGTTGTGGC
CCGTTGTCAGGCAACGTGGCGTGGTGTGCACTGTGTTTGCTGACGCAACCCCCACTGGTTGGGGCATTGC
CACCACCTGTCAGCTCCTTTCCGGGACTTTCGCTTTCCCCCTCCCTATTGCCACGGCGGAACTCATCGCC
GCCTGCCTTGCCCGCTGCTGGACAGGGGCTCGGCTGTTGGGCACTGACAATTCCGTGGTGTTGTCGGGGA
AATCATCGTCCTTTCCTTGGCTGCTCGCCTGTGTTGCCACCTGGATTCTGCGCGGGACGTCCTTCTGCTA
CGTCCCTTCGGCCCTCAATCCAGCGGACCTTCCTTCCCGCGGCCTGCTGCCGGCTCTGCGGCCTCTTCCG
CGTCTTCGCCTTCGCCCTCAGACGAGTCGGATCTCCCTTTGGGCCGCCTCCCCGCGTCGACTTTAAGACC
AATGACTTACAAGGCAGCTGTAGATCTTAGCCACTTTTTAAAAGAAAAGGGGGGACTGGAAGGGCTAATT
CACTCCCAACGAAGACAAGATCTGCTTTTTGCTTGTACTGGGTCTCTCTGGTTAGACCAGATCTGAGCCT
GGGAGCTCTCTGGCTAACTAGGGAACCCACTGCTTAAGCCTCAATAAAGCTTGCCTTGAGTGCTTCAAGT
AGTGTGTGCCCGTCTGTTGTGTGACTCTGGTAACTAGAGATCCCTCAGACCCTTTTAGTCAGTGTGGAAA
ATCTCTAGCAGTACGTATAGTAGTTCATGTCATCTTATTATTCAGTATTTATAACTTGCAAAGAAATGAA
TATCAGAGAGTGAGAGGAACTTGTTTATTGCAGCTTATAATGGTTACAAATAAAGCAATAGCATCACAAA
TTTCACAAATAAAGCATTTTTTTCACTGCATTCTAGTTGTGGTTTGTCCAAACTCATCAATGTATCTTAT
CATGTCTGGCTCTAGCTATCCCGCCCCTAACTCCGCCCATCCCGCCCCTAACTCCGCCCAGTTCCGCCCA
TTCTCCGCCCCATGGCTGACTAATTTTTTTTATTTATGCAGAGGCCGAGGCCGCCTCGGCCTCTGAGCTA
TTCCAGAAGTAGTGAGGAGGCTTTTTTGGAGGCCTAGGGACGTACCCAATTCGCCCTATAGTGAGTCGTA
TTACGCGCGCTCACTGGCCGTCGTTTTACAACGTCGTGACTGGGAAAACCCTGGCGTTACCCAACTTAAT
CGCCTTGCAGCACATCCCCCTTTCGCCAGCTGGCGTAATAGCGAAGAGGCCCGCACCGATCGCCCTTCCC
AACAGTTGCGCAGCCTGAATGGCGAATGGG
[124 nt withheld, positions 8921-9044]
C
[91 nt withheld, positions 9046-9136]
A
[49 nt withheld, positions 9138-9186]
CCTTTGACGTTGGAGTCCACGTTCTTT
[37 nt withheld, positions 9214-9250]
ACCCTATCTCGGTCTATTCTTTTGATTTATAAGGGATTTTGCCGATTTCGGCCTATTGGTTAAAAAATGA
GCTGATTTAACAAAAATTTAACGCGAATTTTAACAAAATATTAACGCTTACAATTTAGGTGGCACTTTTC
GGGGAAATGTGCGCGGAACCCCTATTTGTTTATTTTTCTAAATACATTCAAATATGTATCCGCTCATGAG
ACAATAACCCTGATAAATGCTTCAATAATATTGAAAAAGGAAGAGTATGAGTATTCAACATTTCCGTGTC
GCCCTTATTCCCTTTTTTGCGGCATTTTGCCTTCCTGTTTTTGCTCACCCAGAAACGCTGGTGAAAGTAA
AAGATGCTGAAGATCAGTTGGGTGCACGAGTGGGTTACATCGAACTGGATCTCAACAGCGGTAAGATCCT
TGAGAGTTTTCGCCCCGAAGAACGTTTTCCAATGATGAGCACTTTTAAAGTTCTGCTATGTGGCGCGGTA
TTATCCCGTATTGACGCCGGGCAAGAGCAACTCGGTCGCCGCATACACTATTCTCAGAATGACTTGGTTG
AGTACTCACCAGTCACAGAAAAGCATCTTACGGATGGCATGACAGTAAGAGAATTATGCAGTGCTGCCAT
AACCATGAGTGATAACACTGCGGCCAACTTACTTCTGACAACGATCGGAGGACCGAAGGAGCTAACCGCT
TTTTTGCACAACATGGGGGATCATGTAACTCGCCTTGATCGTTGGGAACCGGAGCTGAATGAAGCCATAC
CAAACGACGAGCGTGACACCACGATGCCTGTAGCAATGGCAACAACGTTGCGCAAACTATTAACTGGCGA
ACTACTTACTCTAGCTTCCCGGCAACAATTAATAGACTGGATGGAGGCGGATAAAGTTGCAGGACCACTT
CTGCGCTCGGCCCTTCCGGCTGGCTGGTTTATTGCTGATAAATCTGGAGCCGGTGAGCGTGGGTCTCGCG
GTATCATTGCAGCACTGGGGCCAGATGGTAAGCCCTCCCGTATCGTAGTTATCTACACGACGGGGAGTCA
GGCAACTATGGATGAACGAAATAGACAGATCGCTGAGATAGGTGCCTCACTGATTAAGCATTGGTAACTG
TCAGACCAAGTTTACTCATATATACTTTAGATTGATTTAAAACTTCATTTTTAATTTAAAAGGATCTAGG
TGAAGATCCTTTTTGATAATCTCATGACCAAAATCCCTTAACGTGAGTTTTCGTTCCACTGAGCGTCAGA
CCCCGTAGAAAAGATCAAAGGATCTTCTTGAGATCCTTTTTTTCTGCGCGTAATCTGCTGCTTGCAAACA
AAAAAACCACCGCTACCAGCGGTGGTTTGTTTGCCGGATCAAGAGCTACCAACTCTTTTTCCGAAGGTAA
CTGGCTTCAGCAGAGCGCAGATACCAAATACTGTTCTTCTAGTGTAGCCGTAGTTAGGCCACCACTTCAA
GAACTCTGTAGCACCGCCTACATACCTCGCTCTGCTAATCCTGTTACCAGTGGCTGCTGCCAGTGGCGAT
AAGTCGTGTCTTACCGGGTTGGACTCAAGACGATAGTTACCGGATAAGGCGCAGCGGTCGGGCTGAACGG
GGGGTTCGTGCACACAGCCCAGCTTGGAGCGAACGACCTACACCGAACTGAGATACCTACAGCGTGAGCT
ATGAGAAAGCGCCACGCTTCCCGAAGGGAGAAAGGCGGACAGGTATCCGGTAAGCGGCAGGGTCGGAACA
GGAGAGCGCACGAGGGAGCTTCCAGGGGGAAACGCCTGGTATCTTTATAGTCCTGTCGGGTTTCGCCACC
TCTGACTTGAGCGTCGATTTTTGTGATGCTCGTCAGGGGGGCGGAGCCTATGGAAAAACGCCAGCAACGC
GGCCTTTTTACGGTTCCTGGCCTTTTGCTGGCCTTTTGCTCACATGTTCTTTCCTGCGTTATCCCCTGAT
TCTGTGGATAACCGTATTACCGCCTTTGAGTGAGCTGATACCGCTCGCCGCAGCCGAACGACCGAGCGCA
GCGAGTCAGTGAGCGAGGAAGCGGAAGAGCGCCCAATACGCAAACCGCCTCTCCCCGCGCGTTGGCCGAT
TCATTAATGCAGCTGGCACGACAGGTTTCCCGACTGGAAAGCGGGCAGTGAGCGCAACGCAATTAATGTG
AGTTAGCTCACTCATTAGGCACCCCAGGCTTTACACTTTATGCTTCCGGCTCGTATGTTGTGTGGAATTG
TGAGCGGATAACAATTTCACACAGGAAACAGCTATGACCATGATTACGCCAAGCGCGCAATTAACCCTCA
CTAAAGGGAACAAAAGCTGGAGCTGCAAGC
Features (pLannotate 1.2.2; 29 found; start..end, strand, type, name):
      5..231     +  promoter       RSV promoter: Rous sarcoma virus enhancer/promoter
    232..412     +  LTR            5' LTR (truncated): truncated 5' long terminal repeat (LTR) from HIV-1
    459..584     +  misc_feature   HIV-1 Ψ: packaging signal of human immunodeficiency virus type 1
    568..931     +  CDS            HIV-1 gag (fragment): gag protein from human immunodeficiency virus 1; gag
   1077..1310    +  misc_feature   RRE: The Rev response element (RRE) of HIV-1 allows for Rev-dependent mRNA export from the nucleus to the cytoplasm.
   1687..1713    +  CDS            Rev (fragment): human immunodeficiency virus 1 (HIV-1) Rev protein; rev; enhances nuclear export of unspliced and incompletely spliced viral mRNAs
   1717..1957    +  promoter       U6 promoter: RNA polymerase III promoter for human U6 snRNA
   1987..2062    +  misc_RNA       gRNA scaffold: guide RNA scaffold for the Streptococcus pyogenes CRISPR/Cas9 system
   2110..2227    +  misc_feature   cPPT/CTS: central polypurine tract and central termination sequence of HIV-1
   2296..2507    +  promoter       EF-1α core promoter: core promoter for human elongation factor EF-1α
   2611..4212    +  CDS            Cas9(N): N-terminal portion of Streptococcus pyogenes Cas9 (Zetsche et al., 2015)
   4213..6711    +  CDS            Cas9(C): C-terminal portion of Streptococcus pyogenes Cas9 (Zetsche et al., 2015)
   6832..7431    +  CDS            PuroR (fragment): puromycin N-acetyltransferase; pac from Streptomyces; confers resistance to puromycin
   7447..8035    +  misc_feature   WPRE: woodchuck hepatitis virus posttranscriptional regulatory element
   8086..8105    +  misc_feature   cPPT/CTS (fragment): central polypurine tract and central termination sequence of HIV-1
   8107..8340    +  LTR            3' LTR (ΔU3): self-inactivating 3' long terminal repeat (LTR) from HIV-1
   8418..8539    +  polyA_signal   SV40 poly(A) signal: SV40 polyadenylation signal
   8579..8714    +  rep_origin     SV40 ori: SV40 origin of replication
   8735..8753    -  promoter       T7 promoter: promoter for bacteriophage T7 RNA polymerase
   8761..8916    +  CDS            lacZα (fragment): LacZα fragment of β-galactosidase; lacZ fragment
   8921..9349    +  rep_origin     f1 ori (sequence partly withheld): f1 bacteriophage origin of replication; arrow indicates direction of (+) strand synthesis
   9402..9506    +  promoter       AmpR promoter: bla
   9507..10367   +  CDS            AmpR: β-lactamase; bla; confers resistance to ampicillin, carbenicillin, and related antibiotics
  10538..11126   +  rep_origin     ori: high-copy-number ColE1/pMB1/pBR322/pUC origin of replication
  11309..11401   +  CDS            lacI (fragment): lac repressor; lacI; The lac repressor binds to the lac operator to inhibit transcription in E. coli. This inhibition can be relieved by adding lactose or isopropyl-β-D-thiogalactopyranoside (IPTG).
  11414..11435   +  protein_bind   CAP binding site: CAP binding activates transcription in the presence of cAMP. E. coli catabolite activator protein
  11450..11480   +  promoter       lac promoter: promoter for the E. coli lac operon
  11484..11506   +  protein_bind   lac operator (fragment): The lac repressor binds to the lac operator to inhibit transcription in E. coli. This inhibition can be relieved by adding lactose or isopropyl-β-D-thiogalactopyranoside (IPTG). lac repressor encoded by lacI
  11549..11567   +  promoter       T3 promoter: promoter for bacteriophage T3 RNA polymerase
