[The description below was written by a language model from this plasmid's Addgene catalogue record and pLannotate feature annotations shown in this document.]
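Description:
LentiCRISPR-sgC17orf89-2 is an all-in-one lentiviral CRISPR plasmid built on the pLentiCRISPR v1 backbone, delivering both Streptococcus pyogenes Cas9 and a single guide RNA directed against human C17orf89 (now annotated as NDUFAF8). It is propagated in E. coli through a high-copy ColE1/pUC-type origin with ampicillin selection (AmpR), and the backbone also carries an f1 origin, an SV40 origin and remnants of a lac/T7/T3 cloning region. The full sequence record is about 11.6 kb.

The transfer cassette follows a third-generation, self-inactivating design. An RSV promoter drives a truncated HIV-1 5' LTR, followed by the Ψ packaging signal with a gag fragment, the Rev response element for Rev-dependent export of genomic RNA, and a cPPT/CTS element. It ends in a ΔU3 3' LTR that inactivates LTR promoter activity after integration, with an SV40 polyadenylation signal downstream. Within this frame, a human U6 (RNA polymerase III) promoter transcribes the 20-nt guide fused to the SpCas9 gRNA scaffold. The guide was inserted between BsmBI sites that were destroyed during cloning. Downstream, an EF-1α core promoter drives Cas9 (annotated as contiguous N- and C-terminal portions), followed by a puromycin N-acetyltransferase coding sequence and a WPRE to enhance transcript expression. The element linking Cas9 and PuroR is not annotated in the feature table.

Packaged into lentivirus, the construct allows stable transduction of mammalian cells, puromycin selection and Cas9-mediated disruption of C17orf89. The "-2" in the name suggests it is one of several guides against this gene. It was deposited with a study that profiled gene essentiality and synthetic lethal interactions with oncogenic Ras.
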