Addgene plasmid #86135: LentiCRISPR-sgC17orf89-2
Purpose: Lentiviral vector expressing Cas9 and an sgRNA targeting C17orf89
Depositing lab: David Sabatini. Depositing organization: Whitehead Institute for Biomedical Research. Publication: Gene Essentiality Profiling Reveals Gene Networks and Synthetic Lethal Interactions with Oncogenic Ras. Wang T, Yu H, Hughes NW, Liu B, Kendirli A, Klein K, Chen WW, Lander ES, Sabatini DM. Cell. 2017 Feb 1. pii: S0092-8674(17)30061-2. doi: 10.1016/j.cell.2017.01.013. PubMed 28162770.
Backbone
  Vector backbone: pLentiCRISPR v1
  Vector type: Mammalian Expression, Lentiviral, CRISPR
  Selectable markers: Puromycin
Growth in bacteria
  Bacterial resistance: Ampicillin, 100 μg/mL
  Growth temperature: 37°C
  Growth strain: NEB Stable
  Copy number: High Copy
Gene/Insert
  Gene/Insert name: sgRNA targeting C17orf89
  gRNA/shRNA sequence: TGTCGGCTAACGGAGCGGTG
  Entrez Gene: NDUFAF8 (a.k.a. C17orf89)
  Promoter: U6
  Cloning method: Restriction Enzyme; 5′ cloning site BsmBI (destroyed during cloning); 3′ cloning site BsmBI (destroyed during cloning)
  Sequencing primers: 5′ CCCAGAGAGGGCCTATTTCCCA
Terms and licenses: Academic/Nonprofit Terms; Industry Terms: Not Available to Industry
How to cite: LentiCRISPR-sgC17orf89-2 was a gift from David Sabatini (Addgene plasmid # 86135 ; http://n2t.net/addgene:86135 ; RRID:Addgene_86135)
